>Addgene plasmid #99661 | dSp-p65 (50-150) | addgene full sequence | sequence record 189830 | Addgene NGS Result
AAAATTTAAGCTACAACAAGGCAAGGCTTGACCGACAATTGCATGAAGAATCTGCTTAGGGTTAGGCGTT
TTGCGCTGCTTCGCGATGTACGGGCCAGATATACGCGTTGACATTGATTATTGACTAGTTATTAATAGTA
ATCAATTACGGGGTCATTAGTTCATAGCCCATATATGGAGTTCCGCGTTACATAACTTACGGTAAATGGC
CCGCCTGGCTGACCGCCCAACGACCCCCGCCCATTGACGTCAATAATGACGTATGTTCCCATAGTAACGC
CAATAGGGACTTTCCATTGACGTCAATGGGTGGAGTATTTACGGTAAACTGCCCACTTGGCAGTACATCA
AGTGTATCATATGCCAAGTACGCCCCCTATTGACGTCAATGACGGTAAATGGCCCGCCTGGCATTATGCC
CAGTACATGACCTTATGGGACTTTCCTACTTGGCAGTACATCTACGTATTAGTCATCGCTATTACCATGG
TGATGCGGTTTTGGCAGTACATCAATGGGCGTGGATAGCGGTTTGACTCACGGGGATTTCCAAGTCTCCA
CCCCATTGACGTCAATGGGAGTTTGTTTTGGCACCAAAATCAACGGGACTTTCCAAAATGTCGTAACAAC
TCCGCCCCATTGACGCAAATGGGCGGTAGGCGTGTACGGTGGGAGGTCTATATAAGCAGAGCTCGTTTAG
TGAACCGTCAGATCGCCTGGAGACGCCATCCACGCTGTTTTGACCTCCATAGAAGACACCGGGACCGATC
CAGCCTCCGGACTCTAGAGGATCGAACCCTTGCCACCATGGACAAGAAGTACTCCATTGGGCTCGCTATC
GGCACAAACAGCGTCGGCTGGGCCGTCATTACGGACGAGTACAAGGTGCCGAGCAAAAAATTCAAAGTTC
TGGGCAATACCGATCGCCACAGCATAAAGAAGAACCTCATTGGCGCCCTCCTGTTCGACTCCGGGGAGAC
GGCCGAAGCCACGCGGCTCAAAAGAACAGCACGGCGCAGATATACCCGCAGAAAGAATCGGATCTGCTAC
CTGCAGGAGATCTTTAGTAATGAGATGGCTAAGGTGGATGACTCTTTCTTCCATAGGCTGGAGGAGTCCT
TTTTGGTGGAGGAGGATAAAAAGCACGAGCGCCACCCAATCTTTGGCAATATCGTGGACGAGGTGGCGTA
CCATGAAAAGTACCCAACCATATATCATCTGAGGAAGAAGCTTGTAGACAGTACTGATAAGGCTGACTTG
CGGTTGATCTATCTCGCGCTGGCGCATATGATCAAATTTCGGGGACACTTCCTCATCGAGGGGGACCTGA
ACCCAGACAACAGCGATGTCGACAAACTCTTTATCCAACTGGTTCAGACTTACAATCAGCTTTTCGAAGA
GAACCCGATCAACGCATCCGGAGTTGACGCCAAAGCAATCCTGAGCGCTAGGCTGTCCAAATCCCGGCGG
CTCGAAAACCTCATCGCACAGCTCCCTGGGGAGAAGAAGAACGGCCTGTTTGGTAATCTTATCGCCCTGT
CACTCGGGCTGACCCCCAACTTTAAATCTAACTTCGACCTGGCCGAAGATGCCAAGCTTCAACTGAGCAA
AGACACCTACGATGATGATCTCGACAATCTGCTGGCCCAGATCGGCGACCAGTACGCAGACCTTTTTTTG
GCGGCAAAGAACCTGTCAGACGCCATTCTGCTGAGTGATATTCTGCGAGTGAACACGGAGATCACCAAAG
CTCCGCTGAGCGCTAGTATGATCAAGCGCTATGATGAGCACCACCAAGACTTGACTTTGCTGAAGGCCCT
TGTCAGACAGCAACTGCCTGAGAAGTACAAGGAAATTTTCTTCGATCAGTCTAAAAATGGCTACGCCGGA
TACATTGACGGCGGAGCAAGCCAGGAGGAATTTTACAAATTTATTAAGCCCATCTTGGAAAAAATGGACG
GCACCGAGGAGCTGCTGGTAAAGCTTAACAGAGAAGATCTGTTGCGCAAACAGCGCACTTTCGACAATGG
AAGCATCCCCCACCAGATTCACCTGGGCGAACTGCACGCTATCCTCAGGCGGCAAGAGGATTTCTACCCC
TTTTTGAAAGATAACAGGGAAAAGATTGAGAAAATCCTCACATTTCGGATACCCTACTATGTAGGCCCCC
TCGCCCGGGGAAATTCCAGATTCGCGTGGATGACTCGCAAATCAGAAGAGACCATCACTCCCTGGAACTT
CGAGGAAGTCGTGGATAAGGGGGCCTCTGCCCAGTCCTTCATCGAAAGGATGACTAACTTTGATAAAAAT
CTGCCTAACGAAAAGGTGCTTCCTAAACACTCTCTGCTGTACGAGTACTTCACAGTTTATAACGAGCTCA
CCAAGGTCAAATACGTCACAGAAGGGATGAGAAAGCCAGCATTCCTGTCTGGAGAGCAGAAGAAAGCTAT
CGTGGACCTCCTCTTCAAGACGAACCGGAAAGTTACCGTGAAACAGCTCAAAGAAGACTATTTCAAAAAG
ATTGAATGTTTCGACTCTGTTGAAATCAGCGGAGTGGAGGATCGCTTCAACGCATCCCTGGGAACGTATC
ACGATCTCCTGAAAATCATTAAAGACAAGGACTTCCTGGACAATGAGGAGAACGAGGACATTCTTGAGGA
CATTGTCCTCACCCTTACGTTGTTTGAAGATAGGGAGATGATTGAAGAACGCTTGAAAACTTACGCTCAT
CTCTTCGACGACAAAGTCATGAAACAGCTCAAGAGGCGCCGATATACAGGATGGGGGCGGCTGTCAAGAA
AACTGATCAATGGGATCCGAGACAAGCAGAGTGGAAAGACAATCCTGGATTTTCTTAAGTCCGATGGATT
TGCCAACCGGAACTTCATGCAGTTGATCCATGATGACTCTCTCACCTTTAAGGAGGACATCCAGAAAGCA
CAAGTTTCTGGCCAGGGGGACAGTCTTCACGAGCACATCGCTAATCTTGCAGGTAGCCCAGCTATCAAAA
AGGGAATACTGCAGACCGTTAAGGTCGTGGATGAACTCGTCAAAGTAATGGGAAGGCATAAGCCCGAGAA
TATCGTTATCGAGATGGCCCGAGAGAACCAAACTACCCAGAAGGGACAGAAGAACAGTAGGGAAAGGATG
AAGAGGATTGAAGAGGGTATAAAAGAACTGGGGTCCCAAATCCTTAAGGAACACCCAGTTGAAAACACCC
AGCTTCAGAATGAGAAGCTCTACCTGTACTACCTGCAGAACGGCAGGGACATGTACGTGGATCAGGAACT
GGACATCAATCGGCTCTCCGACTACGACGTGGCTGCTATCGTGCCCCAGTCTTTTCTCAAAGATGATTCT
ATTGATAATAAAGTGTTGACAAGATCCGATAAAGCTAGAGGGAAGAGTGATAACGTCCCCTCAGAAGAAG
TTGTCAAGAAAATGAAAAATTATTGGCGGCAGCTGCTGAACGCCAAACTGATCACACAACGGAAGTTCGA
TAATCTGACTAAGGCTGAACGAGGTGGCCTGTCTGAGTTGGATAAAGCCGGCTTCATCAAAAGGCAGCTT
GTTGAGACACGCCAGATCACCAAGCACGTGGCCCAAATTCTCGATTCACGCATGAACACCAAGTACGATG
AAAATGACAAACTGATTCGAGAGGTGAAAGTTATTACTCTGAAGTCTAAGCTGGTCTCAGATTTCAGAAA
GGACTTTCAGTTTTATAAGGTGAGAGAGATCAACAATTACCACCATGCGCATGATGCCTACCTGAATGCA
GTGGTAGGCACTGCACTTATCAAAAAATATCCCAAGCTTGAATCTGAATTTGTTTACGGAGACTATAAAG
TGTACGATGTTAGGAAAATGATCGCAAAGTCTGAGCAGGAAATAGGCAAGGCCACCGCTAAGTACTTCTT
TTACAGCAATATTATGAATTTTTTCAAGACCGAGATTACACTGGCCAATGGAGAGATTCGGAAGCGACCA
CTTATCGAAACAAACGGAGAAACAGGAGAAATCGTGTGGGACAAGGGTAGGGATTTCGCGACAGTCCGGA
AGGTCCTGTCCATGCCGCAGGTGAACATCGTTAAAAAGACCGAAGTACAGACCGGAGGCTTCTCCAAGGA
AAGTATCCTCCCGAAAAGGAACAGCGACAAGCTGATCGCACGCAAAAAAGATTGGGACCCCAAGAAATAC
GGCGGATTCGATTCTCCTACAGTCGCTTACAGTGTACTGGTTGTGGCCAAAGTGGAGAAAGGGAAGTCTA
AAAAACTCAAAAGCGTCAAGGAACTGCTGGGCATCACAATCATGGAGCGATCAAGCTTCGAAAAAAACCC
CATCGACTTTCTCGAGGCGAAAGGATATAAAGAGGTCAAAAAAGACCTCATCATTAAGCTTCCCAAGTAC
TCTCTCTTTGAGCTTGAAAACGGCCGGAAACGAATGCTCGCTAGTGCGGGCGAGCTGCAGAAAGGTAACG
AGCTGGCACTGCCCTCTAAATACGTTAATTTCTTGTATCTGGCCAGCCACTATGAAAAGCTCAAAGGGTC
TCCCGAAGATAATGAGCAGAAGCAGCTGTTCGTGGAACAACACAAACACTACCTTGATGAGATCATCGAG
CAAATAAGCGAATTCTCCAAAAGAGTGATCCTCGCCGACGCTAACCTCGATAAGGTGCTTTCTGCTTACA
ATAAGCACAGGGATAAGCCCATCAGGGAGCAGGCAGAAAACATTATCCACTTGTTTACTCTGACCAACTT
GGGCGCGCCTGCAGCCTTCAAGTACTTCGACACCACCATAGACAGAAAGCGGTACACCTCTACAAAGGAG
GTCCTGGACGCCACACTGATTCATCAGTCAATTACGGGGCTCTATGAAACAAGAATCGACCTCTCTCAGC
TCGGTGGAGACAGCAGGGCTGACCCCAAGAAGAAGAGGAAGGTGAGTGGTGGAGGAAGTGGCGGGTCAGG
GTCGAGATCCAGCGCCAGCGTGCCAAAACCTGCCCCCCAGCCTTACCCCTTCACCAGCAGCCTGAGCACC
ATCAACTACGACGAGTTCCCTACCATGGTGTTCCCCAGCGGCCAGATCTCTCAGGCCTCTGCTCTGGCTC
CAGCCCCTCCTCAGGTGCTGCCTCAGGCTCCTGCTCCTGCACCAGCTCCAGCCATGGTGTCTGCACTGGC
TCAGGCACCAGCACCCGTGCCTGTGCTGGCTCCTGGACCTCCACAGGCTGTGGCTCCACCAGCCCCTAAA
CCTACACAGGCCGGCGAGGGCACATAGAAGAATTCGATCCCTACCGGTTAGTAATGAGTTTAAACGGGGG
AGGCTAACTGAAACACGGAAGGAGACAATACCGGAAGGAACCCGCGCTATGACGGCAATAAAAAGACAGA
ATAAAACGCACGGGTGTTGGGTCGTTTGTTCATAAACGCGGGGTTCGGTCCCAGGGCTGGCACTCTGTCG
ATACCCCACCGAGACCCCATTGGGGCCAATACGCCCGCGTTTCTTCCTTTTCCCCACCCCACCCCCCAAG
TTCGGGTGAAGGCCCAGGGCTCGCAGCCAACGTCGGGGCGGCAGGCCCTCCATAGTCGGTCGTTCGGCTG
CGGCGAGCGGTATCAGCTCACTCAAAGGCGGTAATACGGTTATCCACAGAATCAGGGGATAACGCAGGAA
AGAACATGTGAGCAAAAGGCCAGCAAAAGGCCAGGAACCGTAAAAAGGCCGCGTTGCTGGCGTTTTTCCA
TAGGCTCCGCCCCCCTGACGAGCATCACAAAAATCGACGCTCAAGTCAGAGGTGGCGAAACCCGACAGGA
CTATAAAGATACCAGGCGTTTCCCCCTGGAAGCTCCCTCGTGCGCTCTCCTGTTCCGACCCTGCCGCTTA
CCGGATACCTGTCCGCCTTTCTCCCTTCGGGAAGCGTGGCGCTTTCTCATAGCTCACGCTGTAGGTATCT
CAGTTCGGTGTAGGTCGTTCGCTCCAAGCTGGGCTGTGTGCACGAACCCCCCGTTCAGCCCGACCGCTGC
GCCTTATCCGGTAACTATCGTCTTGAGTCCAACCCGGTAAGACACGACTTATCGCCACTGGCAGCAGCCA
CTGGTAACAGGATTAGCAGAGCGAGGTATGTAGGCGGTGCTACAGAGTTCTTGAAGTGGTGGCCTAACTA
CGGCTACACTAGAAGAACAGTATTTGGTATCTGCGCTCTGCTGAAGCCAGTTACCTTCGGAAAAAGAGTT
GGTAGCTCTTGATCCGGCAAACAAACCACCGCTGGTAGCGGTGGTTTTTTTGTTTGCAAGCAGCAGATTA
CGCGCAGAAAAAAAGGATCTCAAGAAGATCCTTTGATCTTTTCTACGGGGTCTGACGCTCAGTGGAACGA
AAACTCACGTTAAGGGATTTTGGTCATGAGATTATCAAAAAGGATCTTCACCTAGATCCTTTTAAATTAA
AAATGAAGTTTTAAATCAATCTAAAGTATATATGAGTAAACTTGGTCTGACAGTTACCAATGCTTAATCA
GTGAGGCACCTATCTCAGCGATCTGTCTATTTCGTTCATCCATAGTTGCCTGACTCCCCGTCGTGTAGAT
AACTACGATACGGGAGGGCTTACCATCTGGCCCCAGTGCTGCAATGATACCGCGAGACCCACGCTCACCG
GCTCCAGATTTATCAGCAATAAACCAGCCAGCCGGAAGGGCCGAGCGCAGAAGTGGTCCTGCAACTTTAT
CCGCCTCCATCCAGTCTATTAATTGTTGCCGGGAAGCTAGAGTAAGTAGTTCGCCAGTTAATAGTTTGCG
CAACGTTGTTGCCATTGCTACAGGCATCGTGGTGTCACGCTCGTCGTTTGGTATGGCTTCATTCAGCTCC
GGTTCCCAACGATCAAGGCGAGTTACATGATCCCCCATGTTGTGCAAAAAAGCGGTTAGCTCCTTCGGTC
CTCCGATCGTTGTCAGAAGTAAGTTGGCCGCAGTGTTATCACTCATGGTTATGGCAGCACTGCATAATTC
TCTTACTGTCATGCCATCCGTAAGATGCTTTTCTGTGACTGGTGAGTACTCAACCAAGTCATTCTGAGAA
TAGTGTATGCGGCGACCGAGTTGCTCTTGCCCGGCGTCAATACGGGATAATACCGCGCCACATAGCAGAA
CTTTAAAAGTGCTCATCATTGGAAAACGTTCTTCGGGGCGAAAACTCTCAAGGATCTTACCGCTGTTGAG
ATCCAGTTCGATGTAACCCACTCGTGCACCCAACTGATCTTCAGCATCTTTTACTTTCACCAGCGTTTCT
GGGTGAGCAAAAACAGGAAGGCAAAATGCCGCAAAAAAGGGAATAAGGGCGACACGGAAATGTTGAATAC
TCATACTCTTCCTTTTTCAATATTATTGAAGCATTTATCAGGGTTATTGTCTCATGAGCGGATACATATT
TGAATGTATTTAGAAAAATAAACAAATAGGGGTTCCGCGCACATTTCCCCGAAAAGTGCCACCTGACGTC
GACGGATCGGGAGATCTCCCGATCCCCTATGGTGCACTCTCAGTACAATCTGCTCTGATGCCGCATAGTT
AAGCCAGTATCTGCTCCCTGCTTGTGTGTTGGAGGTCGCTGAGTAGTGCGCGAGC
Features (pLannotate 1.2.2; 10 found; start..end, strand, type, name):
    110..489     +  enhancer       CMV enhancer: human cytomegalovirus immediate early enhancer
    490..693     +  promoter       CMV promoter: human cytomegalovirus (CMV) immediate early promoter
    808..4911    +  CDS            Cas9m4: catalytically dead mutant of the Cas9 endonuclease from the Streptococcus pyogenes Type II CRISPR/Cas system RNA-guided DNA-binding protein that lacks endonuclease activity due to the mutations D10A, D839A, H840A, and N863A (Mali et al., 2013)
   5020..5274    +  CDS            RELA (fragment): TF65_HUMAN - Also known as NFKB3. Experimental evidence at protein level: Swiss-Prot protein existence level 1. NF-kappa-B is a pleiotropic transcription factor present in almost all cell types and is the endpoint of a series of signal transduction events that are initiated by a vast array of stimuli related to many biological processes such as inflammation, immunity, differentiation, cell growth, tumorigenesis and apoptosis. NF-kappa-B is a homo- or heterodimeric complex formed by the Rel-like domain- containing proteins RELA/p65, RELB, NFKB1/p105, NFKB1/p50, REL and NFKB2/p52. The heterodime
   5373..5421    +  polyA_signal   HSV TK poly(A) signal: herpes simplex virus thymidine kinase polyadenylation signal (Cole and Stacy, 1985)
   5512..5528    -  polyA_signal   bGH poly(A) signal (fragment): bovine growth hormone polyadenylation signal
   5735..6323    -  rep_origin     ori: high-copy-number ColE1/pMB1/pBR322/pUC origin of replication
   6494..7354    -  CDS            AmpR: β-lactamase; bla; confers resistance to ampicillin, carbenicillin, and related antibiotics
   7355..7459    -  promoter       AmpR promoter: bla
   7518..7570    -  misc_feature   bom (fragment): basis of mobility region from pBR322
