[The description below was written by a language model from this plasmid's Addgene catalogue record and pLannotate feature annotations shown in this document.]
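Description:
dSp-p65 (50-150) is a 7.6 kb mammalian expression plasmid that produces a nuclease-dead Streptococcus pyogenes Cas9 fused at its C terminus to a truncated portion of the p65 (RELA) transcriptional activation domain. The backbone is listed as pBR322. The feature table shows a ColE1/pMB1-type origin of replication, a fragment of the pBR322 bom region, and an ampicillin resistance gene (β-lactamase) under its own bla promoter for selection in E. coli. The catalogue entry describes the plasmid as low copy, whereas the automated annotation labels the origin generically as high-copy; the record does not resolve this difference.

The expression cassette is driven by the human cytomegalovirus immediate early enhancer and promoter. The Cas9 coding sequence is annotated as the Cas9m4 variant, which carries the D10A, D839A, H840A and N863A substitutions, so it retains RNA-guided DNA binding but lacks endonuclease activity. Downstream and on the same strand lies a short RELA fragment of about 255 nt, corresponding to the truncated activation domain named "50-150" in the record. An HSV thymidine kinase polyadenylation signal follows, and a small reverse-oriented remnant of the bGH poly(A) signal appears to be a backbone leftover. No guide RNA cassette, mammalian selection marker or nuclear localisation signal is annotated.

When a separately supplied guide RNA directs it to a promoter region, the fusion is meant to act as a programmable transcriptional activator. According to the associated publication title, it belongs to work on rationally designing a compact CRISPR-Cas9 activator suited to AAV delivery, which suggests it served to test a minimised activation domain. This plasmid itself contains no annotated AAV elements.
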