Addgene plasmid #99661: dSp-p65 (50-150)
Purpose: Expresses dSp Cas9 fused to truncated p65 activation domain
Depositing lab: George Church. Depositing organization: Harvard Medical School. Publication: Rational design of a compact CRISPR-Cas9 activator for AAV-mediated delivery. Vora S, Cheng J, Xiao R, VanDusen NJ, Quintino L, Pu WT, Vandenberghe LH, Chavez A, Church G. bioRxiv 2018. 298620 10.1101/298620.
Backbone
  Vector backbone: pBR322
  Vector type: Mammalian Expression
Growth in bacteria
  Bacterial resistance: Ampicillin, 100 μg/mL
  Growth temperature: 37°C
  Growth strain: DH5alpha
  Copy number: Low Copy
Gene/Insert
  Gene/Insert name: dCas9
  Species: Synthetic
  Mutation: dead Cas9
  Tag / fusion protein: truncated p65 activation domain (50-150) (C terminal on insert)
  Cloning method: Restriction Enzyme; 5′ cloning site unknown (unknown if destroyed); 3′ cloning site unknown (unknown if destroyed)
Terms and licenses: Academic/Nonprofit Terms; Industry Terms: Not Available to Industry
Depositor comments: Please visit https://doi.org/10.1101/298620 for bioRxiv preprint.
How to cite: dSp-p65 (50-150) was a gift from George Church (Addgene plasmid # 99661 ; http://n2t.net/addgene:99661 ; RRID:Addgene_99661)
